Addgene plasmid #72922: pEN_TT 3XFLAG-wtGATA6-3XAU1_RNAi resistant
Purpose: Gateway entry vector for an inducible N-terminally 3XFLAG-tagged and C-terminally AU1-tagged, RNAi resistant human wtGATA6
Depositing lab: Kevin Janes. Depositing organization: University of Virginia. Publication: TNF-insulin crosstalk at the transcription factor GATA6 is revealed by a model that links signaling and transcriptomic data tensors. Chitforoushzadeh Z, Ye Z, Sheng Z, LaRue S, Fry RC, Lauffenburger DA, Janes KA. Sci Signal. 2016 Jun 7;9(431):ra59. doi: 10.1126/scisignal.aad3373. PubMed 27273097.
Backbone
  Vector backbone: pEN_TTmiRC2
  Backbone manufacturer: Addgene#25752
  Backbone size w/o insert (bp): 4422
  Total vector size (bp): 5695
  Vector type: Bacterial Expression ; entry vector for gateway cloning
Growth in bacteria
  Bacterial resistance: Gentamicin, 10 μg/mL
  Growth temperature: 37°C
  Growth strain: DH5alpha
  Copy number: Unknown
Gene/Insert
  Gene/Insert name: GATA Binding Protein 6 (alt name: GATA6)
  Species: H. sapiens (human)
  Insert size (bp): 1917
  GenBank ID: NM_005257
  Entrez Gene: GATA6
  Promoter: TRE tight
  Tag / fusion protein: 3XFLAG (N terminal on insert); 3XAU1 (C terminal on insert)
  Cloning method: Restriction Enzyme; 5′ cloning site SpeI (not destroyed); 3′ cloning site MfeI (not destroyed)
  Sequencing primers: 5′ pCEP-fwd
Terms and licenses: Academic/Nonprofit Terms; Industry Terms: Not Available to Industry
How to cite: pEN_TT 3XFLAG-wtGATA6-3XAU1_RNAi resistant was a gift from Kevin Janes (Addgene plasmid # 72922 ; http://n2t.net/addgene:72922 ; RRID:Addgene_72922)
