[The description below was written by a language model from this plasmid's Addgene catalogue record and pLannotate feature annotations shown in this document.]
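Description:
pEN_TT 3XFLAG-wtGATA6-3XAU1_RNAi resistant is a Gateway entry vector built on the pEN_TTmiRC2 backbone. It is propagated in E. coli under gentamicin selection. It carries a human GATA6 open reading frame (wild type, rendered resistant to RNAi) cloned between SpeI and MfeI sites, both of which are retained. The coding sequence sits downstream of the tight TRE promoter, which consists of seven tet operator repeats fused to a minimal CMV promoter, so transcription depends on a tetracycline-controlled transactivator supplied in the target cells. Three tandem FLAG epitopes are fused to the N terminus of GATA6, and the catalogue entry lists a 3XAU1 tag at the C terminus. These tags allow the exogenous protein to be detected or immunoprecipitated separately from endogenous GATA6.

The whole promoter–tag–GATA6 cassette is flanked by attL1 and attL2 sites. An LR Clonase reaction can therefore transfer the inducible expression unit into an attR-containing destination vector, which the record does not specify. The RNAi-resistant design suggests use in knockdown-and-addback experiments, in which endogenous GATA6 is silenced and the tagged version is re-expressed inducibly.

The annotated sequence record is 3,506 nt, shorter than the 5,695 bp total size listed, so the feature table appears to cover only part of the plasmid. It shows a fragment of the rrnB T2 terminator upstream of attL1, partial KanR and GmR coding sequences beyond attL2, no origin of replication, and no annotated AU1 tags. The record does not state how the RNAi resistance was introduced or which RNAi target it evades.
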