Features (pLannotate 1.2.2; 10 found; start..end, strand, type, name):
      1..17      +  terminator     rrnB T2 terminator (fragment): transcription terminator T2 from the E. coli rrnB gene
     67..166     +  protein_bind   attL1: mutant version of attL; recombination site for the Gateway® LR reaction LR Clonase™
    198..512     +  promoter       tight TRE promoter: Tet-responsive promoter PTight, consisting of seven tet operator sequences followed by the minimal CMV promoter
    525..545     +  CDS            FLAG (fragment): FLAG® epitope tag, followed by an enterokinase cleavage site
    549..569     +  CDS            FLAG (fragment): FLAG® epitope tag, followed by an enterokinase cleavage site
    573..593     +  CDS            FLAG (fragment): FLAG® epitope tag, followed by an enterokinase cleavage site
    594..2378    +  CDS            GATA6: GATA6_HUMAN - Experimental evidence at protein level: Swiss-Prot protein existence level 1. Transcriptional activator (PubMed:19666519, PubMed:27756709, PubMed:22750565, PubMed:22824924). Regulates SEMA3C and PLXNA2 (PubMed:19666519). Involved in gene regulation specifically in the gastric epithelium (PubMed:9315713). May regulate genes that protect epithelial cells from bacterial infection (PubMed:16968778). Involved in bone morphogenetic protein (BMP)-mediated cardiac-specific gene expression (By similarity). Binds to BMP response element (BMPRE) DNA sequences within cardiac activating regio
   2471..2570    -  protein_bind   attL2: mutant version of attL; recombination site for the Gateway® LR reaction LR Clonase™
   2693..3319    +  CDS            KanR (fragment): aminoglycoside phosphotransferase; aph(3')-Ia; confers resistance to kanamycin in bacteria or G418 (Geneticin®) in eukaryotes
   3353..3506    -  CDS            GmR (fragment): gentamycin acetyltransferase; aacC1; confers resistance to gentamycin
>Addgene plasmid #72922 | pEN_TT 3XFLAG-wtGATA6-3XAU1_RNAi resistant | depositor full sequence | sequence record 138771 | pEN_TT 3XFLAG-wtGATA6-3XAU1_RNAi resistant sequence 3506 bps
CTGACGGATGGCCTTTTTGCGTTTCTACAAACTCTTCCTGTTAGTTAGTTACTTAAGCTCGGGCCCCAAA
TAATGATTTTATTTTGACTGATAGTGACCTGTTCGTTGCAACAAATTGATAAGCAATGCTTTTTTATAAT
GCCAACTTTGTACAAAAAAGCAGGCTTTAAAGGAACCAATTCAGTCGACTGGATCCCGAGTTTACTCCCT
ATCAGTGATAGAGAACGTATGTCGAGTTTACTCCCTATCAGTGATAGAGAACGATGTCGAGTTTACTCCC
TATCAGTGATAGAGAACGTATGTCGAGTTTACTCCCTATCAGTGATAGAGAACGTATGTCGAGTTTACTC
CCTATCAGTGATAGAGAACGTATGTCGAGTTTATCCCTATCAGTGATAGAGAACGTATGTCGAGTTTACT
CCCTATCAGTGATAGAGAACGTATGTCGAGGTAGGCGTGTACGGTGGGAGGCCTATATAAGCAGAGCTCG
TTTAGTGAACCGTCAGATCGCCACTAGTATGGACTACAAGGATGACGATGACAAGGACTACAAGGATGAC
GATGACAAGGACTACAAGGATGACGATGACAAGATGGCCTTGACTGACGGCGGCTGGTGCTTGCCGAAGC
GCTTCGGGGCCGCGGGTGCGGACGCCAGCGACTCCAGAGCCTTTCCAGCGCGGGAGCCCTCCACGCCGCC
TTCCCCCATCTCTTCCTCGTCCTCCTCCTGCTCCCGGGGCGGAGAGCGGGGCCCCGGCGGCGCCAGCAAC
TGCGGGACGCCTCAGCTCGACACGGAGGCGGCGGCCGGACCCCCGGCCCGCTCGCTGCTGCTCAGTTCCT
ACGCTTCGCATCCCTTCGGGGCTCCCCACGGACCTTCGGCGCCTGGGGTCGCGGGCCCCGGGGGCAACCT
GTCGAGCTGGGAGGACTTGCTGCTGTTCACTGACCTCGACCAAGCCGCGACCGCCAGCAAGCTGCTGTGG
TCCAGCCGCGGCGCCAAGCTGAGCCCCTTCGCACCCGAGCAGCCGGAGGAGATGTACCAGACCCTCGCCG
CTCTCTCCAGCCAGGGTCCGGCCGCCTACGACGGCGCGCCCGGCGGCTTCGTGCACTCTGCGGCCGCGGC
GGCAGCAGCCGCGGCGGCGGCCAGCTCCCCGGTCTACGTGCCCACCACCCGCGTGGGTTCCATGCTGCCC
GGCCTACCGTACCACCTGCAGGGGTCGGGCAGTGGGCCAGCCAACCACGCGGGCGGCGCGGGCGCGCACC
CCGGCTGGCCTCAGGCCTCGGCCGACAGCCCTCCATACGGCAGCGGAGGCGGCGCGGCTGGCGGCGGGGC
CGCGGGGCCTGGCGGCGCTGGCTCAGCCGCGGCGCACGTCTCGGCGCGCTTCCCCTACTCTCCCAGCCCG
CCCATGGCCAACGGCGCCGCGCGGGAGCCGGGAGGCTACGCGGCGGCGGGCAGTGGGGGCGCGGGAGGCG
TGAGCGGCGGCGGCAGTAGCCTGGCGGCCATGGGCGGCCGCGAGCCCCAGTACAGCTCGCTGTCGGCCGC
GCGGCCGCTGAACGGGACGTACCACCACCACCACCACCACCACCACCACCATCCGAGCCCCTACTCGCCC
TACGTGGGGGCGCCACTGACGCCTGCCTGGCCCGCCGGACCCTTCGAGACCCCGGTGCTGCACAGCCTGC
AGAGCCGCGCCGGAGCCCCGCTCCCGGTGCCCCGGGGTCCCAGTGCAGACCTGCTGGAGGACCTGTCCGA
GAGCCGCGAGTGCGTGAACTGCGGCTCCATCCAGACGCCGCTGTGGCGGCGGGACGGCACCGGCCACTAC
CTGTGCAACGCCTGCGGGCTCTACAGCAAGATGAACGGCCTCAGCCGGCCCCTCATCAAGCCGCAGAAGC
GCGTGCCTTCATCACGGCGGCTTGGATTGTCCTGTGCCAACTGTCACACCACAACTACCACCTTATGGCG
CAGAAACGCCGAGGGTGAACCCGTGTGCAATGCTTGTGGACTCTACATGAAACTCCATGGGGTGCCGCGA
CCGCTAGCGATGAAGAAAGAGGGAATTCAAACCAGGAAACGAAAACCTAAGAACATAAATAAATCAAAGA
CTTGCTCTGGTAATAGCAATAATTCCATTCCCATGACTCCAACTTCCACCTCTTCTAACTCAGATGATTG
CAGCAAAAATACTTCCCCCACAACACAACCTACAGCCTCAGGGGCGGGTGCCCCGGTGATGACTGGTGCG
GGAGAGAGCACCAATCCCGAGAACAGCGAGCTCAAGTATTCGGGTCAAGATGGGCTCTACATAGGCGTCA
GTCTCGCCTCGCCGGCCGAAGTCACGTCCTCCGTGCGACCGGATTCCTGGTGCGCCCTGGCCCTGGCCGA
CACCTACCGCTACATCGACACCTACCGCTACATCGACACCTACCGCTACATCTAACAATTGGAAGACTAA
TGCGTTTTCGAGATATCTAGACCCAGCTTTCTTGTACAAAGTTGGCATTATAAGAAAGCATTGCTTATCA
ATTTGTTGCAACGAACAGGTCACTATCAGTCAAAATAAAATCATTATTTGCCATCCAGCTGCAGCTCTGG
CCCGTGTCTCAAAATCTCTGATGTTACATTGCACAAGATAAAAATATATCATCATGAACAATAAAACTGT
CTGCTTACATAAACAGTAATACAAGGGGTGTTATGAGCCATATTCAACGGGAAACGTCGAGGCCGCGATT
AAATTCCAACATGGATGCTGATTTATATGGGTATAAATGGGCTCGCGATAATGTCGGGCAATCAGGTGCG
ACAATCTATCGCTTGTATGGGAAGCCCGATGCGCCAGAGTTGTTTCTGAAACATGGCAAAGGTAGCGTTG
CCAATGATGTTACAGATGAGATGGTCAGACTAAACTGGCTGACGGAATTTATGCCTCTTCCGACCATCAA
GCATTTTATCCGTACTCCTGATGATGCATGGTTACTCACCACTGCGATCCCCGGAAAAACAGCATTCCAG
GTATTAGAAGAATATCCTGATTCAGGTGAAAATATTGTTGATGCGCTGGCAGTGTCCCTGCGCCGGTTGC
ATTCGATTCCTGTTTGTAATTGTCCTTTTAACAGCGATCGCGTATTTCGTCTCGCTCAGGCGCAATCACG
AATGAATAACGGTTTGGTTGATGCGAGTGATTTTGATGACGAGCGTAATGGCTGGCCTGTTGAACAAGTC
TGGAAAGAAATGCATAAACTTTTGCCATTCTCACCGGATTCAGTCGTCACTCATGGTGATTTCTCACTTG
ATAACCTTATTTTTGACGAGGGGAAATTAGGCCGGGAAGCCGATCTCGGCTTGAACGAATTGTTAGGTGG
CGGTACTTGGGTCGATATCAAAGTGCATCACTTCTTCCCGTATGCCCAACTTTGTATAGAGAGCCACTGC
GGGATCGTCACCGTAATCTGCTTGCACGTAGATCACATAAGCACCAAGCGCGTTGGCCTCATGCTTGAGG
AGATTG
