>Addgene plasmid #72922 | pEN_TT 3XFLAG-wtGATA6-3XAU1_RNAi resistant | depositor partial sequence | sequence record 133714 | reverse sequence
AGCCCGCNCCNGNTGCCCCGGGGTCCCAGTGCAGACCTGCTGGAGGACCTGTCCGAGAGCCGCGAGTGCG
TGAACTGCGGCTCCATCCAGACGCCGCTGTGGCGGCGGGACGGCACCGGCCACTACCTGTGCAACGCCTG
CGGGCTCTACAGCAAGATGAACGGCCTCAGCCGGCCCCTCATCAAGCCGCAGAAGCGCGTGCCTTCATCA
CGGCGGCTTGGATTGTCCTGTGCCAACTGTCACACCACAACTACCACCTTATGGCGCAGAAACGCCGAGG
GTGAACCCGTGTGCAATGCTTGTGGACTCTACATGAAACTCCATGGGGTGCCGCGACCGCTAGCGATGAA
GAAAGAGGGAATTCAAACCAGGAAACGAAAACCTAAGAACATAAATAAATCAAAGACTTGCTCTGGTAAT
AGCAATAATTCCATTCCCATGACTCCAACTTCCACCTCTTCTAACTCAGATGATTGCAGCAAAAATACTT
CCCCCACAACACAACCTACAGCCTCAGGGGCGGGTGCCCCGGTGATGACTGGTGCGGGAGAGAGCACCAA
TCCCGAGAACAGCGAGCTCAAGTATTCGGGTCAAGATGGGCTCTACATAGGCGTCAGTCTCGCCTCGCCG
GCCGAAGTCACGTCCTCCGTGCGACCGGATTCCTGGTGCGCCCTGGCCCTGGCCGACACCTACCGCTACA
TCGACACCTACCGCTACATCGACACCTACCGCTACATCTAACAATTGGAAGACTAATGCGTTTTCGAGAT
ATCTAGACCCAGCTTTCTTGTACAAAGTTGGCATTATAAGAAAGCATTGCTTATCAATTTGTTGCAACGA
ACAGGTCACTATCAGTCAAAATAAAATCATTATTTGCCATCCAGCTGCAGCTCTGGCCCGTGTCTCAAAA
TCTCTGATGTTACATTGCACAAGATAAAAATATATCATCATGAACAATAAAACT
