>Addgene plasmid #72922 | pEN_TT 3XFLAG-wtGATA6-3XAU1_RNAi resistant | addgene partial sequence | sequence record 138767 | pLPC-5 5'-TAGGCGTGTACGGTGGGA-3'
GTTTAGTGAACCGTCAGATCGCCACTAGTATGGACTACAAGGATGACGATGACAAGGACTACAAGGATGA
CGATGACAAGGACTACAAGGATGACGATGACAAGATGGCCTTGACTGACGGCGGCTGGTGCTTGCCGAAG
CGCTTCGGGGCCGCGGGTGCGGACGCCAGCGACTCCAGAGCCTTTCCAGCGCGGGAGCCCTCCACGCCGC
CTTCCCCCATCTCTTCCTCGTCCTCCTCCTGCTCCCGGGGCGGAGAGCGGGGCCCCGGCGGCGCCAGCAA
CTGCGGGACGCCTCAGCTCGACACGGAGGCGGCGGCCGGACCCCCGGCCCGCTCGCTGCTGCTCAGTTCC
TACGCTTCGCATCCCTTCGGGGCTCCCCACGGACCTTCGGCGCCTGGGGTCGCGGGCCCCGGGGGCAACC
TGTCGAGCTGGGAGGACTTGCTGCTGTTCACTGACCTCGACCAAGCCGCGACCGCCAGCAAGCTGCTGTG
GTCCAGCCGCGGCGCCAAGCTGAGCCCCTTCGCACCCGAGCAGCCGGAGGAGATGTACCAGACCCTCGCC
GCTCTCTCCAGCCAGGGTCCGGCCGCCTACGAC
