>Addgene plasmid #72922 | pEN_TT 3XFLAG-wtGATA6-3XAU1_RNAi resistant | addgene partial sequence | sequence record 138770 | pENTR1A-3 5'-GTAACATCAGAGATTTTGAGACAC-3'
CTGGATGGCAAATAATGATTTTATTTTGACTGATAGTGACCTGTTCGTTGCAACAAATTGATAAGCAATG
CTTTCTTATAATGCCAACTTTGTACAAGAAAGCTGGGTCTAGATATCTCGAAAACGCATTAGTCTTCCAA
TTGTTAGATGTAGCGGTAGGTGTCGATGTAGCGGTAGGTGTCGATGTAGCGGTAGGTGTCGGCCAGGGCC
AGGGCGCACCAGGAATCCGGTCGCACGGAGGACGTGACTTCGGCCGGCGAGGCGAGACTGACGCCTATGT
AGAGCCCATCTTGACCCGAATACTTGAGCTCGCTGTTCTCGGGATTGGTGCTCTCTCCCGCACCAGTCAT
CACCGGGGCACCCGCCCCTGAGGCTGTAGGTTGTGTTGTGGGGGAAGTATTTTTGCTGCAATCATCTGAG
TTAGAAGAGGTGGAAGTTGGAGTCATGGGAATGGAATTATTGCTATTACCAGAGCAAGTCTTTGATTTAT
TTATGTTCTTAGGTTTTCGTTTCCTGGTTTGAATTCCCTCTTTCTTCATCGCTAGCGGTCGCGGCACCCC
ATGGAGTTTCATGTA
